>Addgene plasmid #219080 | SFFV-GZF1-Brd 110 | addgene full sequence | sequence record 448901 | Addgene NGS Result
ATTTATGCAGAGGCCGAGGCCGCCTCGGCCTCTGAGCTATTCCAGAAGTAGTGAGGAGGCTTTTTTGGAG
GCCTAGGGACGTACCCAATTCGCCCTATAGTGAGTCGTATTACGCGCGCTCACTGGCCGTCGTTTTACAA
CGTCGTGACTGGGAAAACCCTGGCGTTACCCAACTTAATCGCCTTGCAGCACATCCCCCTTTCGCCAGCT
GGCGTAATAGCGAAGAGGCCCGCACCGATCGCCCTTCCCAACAGTTGCGCAGCCTGAATGGCGAATGGG
[124 nt withheld, positions 280-403]
C
[91 nt withheld, positions 405-495]
A
[49 nt withheld, positions 497-545]
CCTTTGACGTTGGAGTCCACGTTCTTT
[37 nt withheld, positions 573-609]
ACCCTATCTCGGTCTATTCTTTTGATTTATAAGGGATTTTGCCGATTTCGGCCTATTGGTTAAAAAATGA
GCTGATTTAACAAAAATTTAACGCGAATTTTAACAAAATATTAACGCTTACAATTTAGGTGGCACTTTTC
GGGGAAATGTGCGCGGAACCCCTATTTGTTTATTTTTCTAAATACATTCAAATATGTATCCGCTCATGAG
ACAATAACCCTGATAAATGCTTCAATAATATTGAAAAAGGAAGAGTATGAGTATTCAACATTTCCGTGTC
GCCCTTATTCCCTTTTTTGCGGCATTTTGCCTTCCTGTTTTTGCTCACCCAGAAACGCTGGTGAAAGTAA
AAGATGCTGAAGATCAGTTGGGTGCACGAGTGGGTTACATCGAACTGGATCTCAACAGCGGTAAGATCCT
TGAGAGTTTTCGCCCCGAAGAACGTTTTCCAATGATGAGCACTTTTAAAGTTCTGCTATGTGGCGCGGTA
TTATCCCGTATTGACGCCGGGCAAGAGCAACTCGGTCGCCGCATACACTATTCTCAGAATGACTTGGTTG
AGTACTCACCAGTCACAGAAAAGCATCTTACGGATGGCATGACAGTAAGAGAATTATGCAGTGCTGCCAT
AACCATGAGTGATAACACTGCGGCCAACTTACTTCTGACAACGATCGGAGGACCGAAGGAGCTAACCGCT
TTTTTGCACAACATGGGGGATCATGTAACTCGCCTTGATCGTTGGGAACCGGAGCTGAATGAAGCCATAC
CAAACGACGAGCGTGACACCACGATGCCTGTAGCAATGGCAACAACGTTGCGCAAACTATTAACTGGCGA
ACTACTTACTCTAGCTTCCCGGCAACAATTAATAGACTGGATGGAGGCGGATAAAGTTGCAGGACCACTT
CTGCGCTCGGCCCTTCCGGCTGGCTGGTTTATTGCTGATAAATCTGGAGCCGGTGAGCGTGGGTCTCGCG
GTATCATTGCAGCACTGGGGCCAGATGGTAAGCCCTCCCGTATCGTAGTTATCTACACGACGGGGAGTCA
GGCAACTATGGATGAACGAAATAGACAGATCGCTGAGATAGGTGCCTCACTGATTAAGCATTGGTAACTG
TCAGACCAAGTTTACTCATATATACTTTAGATTGATTTAAAACTTCATTTTTAATTTAAAAGGATCTAGG
TGAAGATCCTTTTTGATAATCTCATGACCAAAATCCCTTAACGTGAGTTTTCGTTCCACTGAGCGTCAGA
CCCCGTAGAAAAGATCAAAGGATCTTCTTGAGATCCTTTTTTTCTGCGCGTAATCTGCTGCTTGCAAACA
AAAAAACCACCGCTACCAGCGGTGGTTTGTTTGCCGGATCAAGAGCTACCAACTCTTTTTCCGAAGGTAA
CTGGCTTCAGCAGAGCGCAGATACCAAATACTGTTCTTCTAGTGTAGCCGTAGTTAGGCCACCACTTCAA
GAACTCTGTAGCACCGCCTACATACCTCGCTCTGCTAATCCTGTTACCAGTGGCTGCTGCCAGTGGCGAT
AAGTCGTGTCTTACCGGGTTGGACTCAAGACGATAGTTACCGGATAAGGCGCAGCGGTCGGGCTGAACGG
GGGGTTCGTGCACACAGCCCAGCTTGGAGCGAACGACCTACACCGAACTGAGATACCTACAGCGTGAGCT
ATGAGAAAGCGCCACGCTTCCCGAAGGGAGAAAGGCGGACAGGTATCCGGTAAGCGGCAGGGTCGGAACA
GGAGAGCGCACGAGGGAGCTTCCAGGGGGAAACGCCTGGTATCTTTATAGTCCTGTCGGGTTTCGCCACC
TCTGACTTGAGCGTCGATTTTTGTGATGCTCGTCAGGGGGGCGGAGCCTATGGAAAAACGCCAGCAACGC
GGCCTTTTTACGGTTCCTGGCCTTTTGCTGGCCTTTTGCTCACATGTTCTTTCCTGCGTTATCCCCTGAT
TCTGTGGATAACCGTATTACCGCCTTTGAGTGAGCTGATACCGCTCGCCGCAGCCGAACGACCGAGCGCA
GCGAGTCAGTGAGCGAGGAAGCGGAAGAGCGCCCAATACGCAAACCGCCTCTCCCCGCGCGTTGGCCGAT
TCATTAATGCAGCTGGCACGACAGGTTTCCCGACTGGAAAGCGGGCAGTGAGCGCAACGCAATTAATGTG
AGTTAGCTCACTCATTAGGCACCCCAGGCTTTACACTTTATGCTTCCGGCTCGTATGTTGTGTGGAATTG
TGAGCGGATAACAATTTCACACAGGAAACAGCTATGACCATGATTACGCCAAGCGCGCAATTAACCCTCA
CTAAAGGGAACAAAAGCTGGAGCTGCAAGCTTAATGTAGTCTTATGCAATACTCTTGTAGTCTTGCAACA
TGGTAACGATGAGTTAGCAACATGCCTTACAAGGAGAGAAAAAGCACCGTGCATGCCGATTGGTGGAAGT
AAGGTGGTACGATCGTGCCTTATTAGGAAGGCAACAGACGGGTCTGACATGGATTGGACGAACCACTGAA
TTGCCGCATTGCAGAGATATTGTATTTAAGTGCCTAGCTCGATACATAAACGGGTCTCTCTGGTTAGACC
AGATCTGAGCCTGGGAGCTCTCTGGCTAACTAGGGAACCCACTGCTTAAGCCTCAATAAAGCTTGCCTTG
AGTGCTTCAAGTAGTGTGTGCCCGTCTGTTGTGTGACTCTGGTAACTAGAGATCCCTCAGACCCTTTTAG
TCAGTGTGGAAAATCTCTAGCAGTGGCGCCCGAACAGGGACTTGAAAGCGAAAGGGAAACCAGAGGAGCT
CTCTCGACGCAGGACTCGGCTTGCTGAAGCGCGCACGGCAAGAGGCGAGGGGCGGCGACTGGTGAGTACG
CCAAAAATTTTGACTAGCGGAGGCTAGAAGGAGAGAGATGGGTGCGAGAGCGTCAGTATTAAGCGGGGGA
GAATTAGATCGCGATGGGAAAAAATTCGGTTAAGGCCAGGGGGAAAGAAAAAATATAAATTAAAACATAT
AGTATGGGCAAGCAGGGAGCTAGAACGATTCGCAGTTAATCCTGGCCTGTTAGAAACATCAGAAGGCTGT
AGACAAATACTGGGACAGCTACAACCATCCCTTCAGACAGGATCAGAAGAACTTAGATCATTATATAATA
CAGTAGCAACCCTCTATTGTGTGCATCAAAGGATAGAGATAAAAGACACCAAGGAAGCTTTAGACAAGAT
AGAGGAAGAGCAAAACAAAAGTAAGACCACCGCACAGCAAGCGGCCGCTGATCTTCAGACCTGGAGGAGG
AGATATGAGGGACAATTGGAGAAGTGAATTATATAAATATAAAGTAGTAAAAATTGAACCATTAGGAGTA
GCACCCACCAAGGCAAAGAGAAGAGTGGTGCAGAGAGAAAAAAGAGCAGTGGGAATAGGAGCTTTGTTCC
TTGGGTTCTTGGGAGCAGCAGGAAGCACTATGGGCGCAGCGTCAATGACGCTGACGGTACAGGCCAGACA
ATTATTGTCTGGTATAGTGCAGCAGCAGAACAATTTGCTGAGGGCTATTGAGGCGCAACAGCATCTGTTG
CAACTCACAGTCTGGGGCATCAAGCAGCTCCAGGCAAGAATCCTGGCTGTGGAAAGATACCTAAAGGATC
AACAGCTCCTGGGGATTTGGGGTTGCTCTGGAAAACTCATTTGCACCACTGCTGTGCCTTGGAATGCTAG
TTGGAGTAATAAATCTCTGGAACAGATTTGGAATCACACGACCTGGATGGAGTGGGACAGAGAAATTAAC
AATTACACAAGCTTAATACACTCCTTAATTGAAGAATCGCAAAACCAGCAAGAAAAGAATGAACAAGAAT
TATTGGAATTAGATAAATGGGCAAGTTTGTGGAATTGGTTTAACATAACAAATTGGCTGTGGTATATAAA
ATTATTCATAATGATAGTAGGAGGCTTGGTAGGTTTAAGAATAGTTTTTGCTGTACTTTCTATAGTGAAT
AGAGTTAGGCAGGGATATTCACCATTATCGTTTCAGACCCACCTCCCAACCCCGAGGGGACCCGACAGGC
CCGAAGGAATAGAAGAAGAAGGTGGAGAGAGAGACAGAGACAGATCCATTCGATTAGTGAACGGATCTCG
ACGGTATCGGTTAACTTTTAAAAGAAAAGGGGGGATTGGGGGGTACAGTGCAGGGGAAAGAATAGTAGAC
ATAATAGCAACAGACATACAAACTAAAGAATTACAAAAACAAATTACAAAAATTCAAAATTTTATCGATC
ACGAGACTAGCCTCGAGCTGGCTGCAGTAACGCCATTTTGCAAGGCATGGAAAAATACCAAACCAAGAAT
AGAGAAGTTCAGATCAAGGGCGGGTACATGAAAATAGCTAACGTTGGGCCAAACAGGATATCTGCGGTGA
GCAGTTTCGGCCCCGGCCCGGGGCCAAGAACAGATGGTCACCGCAGTTTCGGCCCCGGCCCGAGGCCAAG
AACAGATGGTCCCCAGATATGGCCCAACCCTCAGCAGTTTCTTAAGACCCATCAGATGTTTCCAGGCTCC
CCCAAGGACCTGAAATGACCCTGCGCCTTATTTGAATTAACCAATCAGCCTGCTTCTCGCTTCTGTTCGC
GCGCTTCTGCTTCCCGAGCTCTATAAAAGAGCTCACAACCCCTCACTCGGCGCGCCAGTCCTCCGACAGA
CTGAGTCGGCCGGTCGAATCAAGCTTATCGATACCGTCGACGGATCCGCTAGCCCGCGGTTCGAAATGGA
GTCAGGAGCGGTTCTCCTTGAAAGTAAGAGCTCTCCTTTCAATCTTCTTCACGAAATGCACGAACTGCGA
TTGTTGGGACATCTTTGCGATGTAACCGTGTCAGTCGAATACCAAGGCGTTAGAAAGGATTTTATGGCAC
ATAAAGCGGTCTTGGCGGCAACGTCTAAATTCTTCAAAGAGGTTTTCCTGAACGAAAAGTCCGTTGACGG
AACCAGAACCAACGTTTATCTGAACGAGGTCCAAGTAGCAGATTTCGCATCCTTCTTGGAATTCGTGTAT
ACAGCCAAAGTGCAAGTCGAAGAGGACCGCGTCCAACGCATGCTCGAGGTCGCAGAGAAATTAAAGTGCC
TCGACCTGAGCGAGACCTGCTTCCAGCTTAAGAAGCAAATGCTCGAATCCGTGCTGCTGGAATTACAGAA
CTTTAGTGAAAGCCAAGAAGTTGAAGTCTCCAGTGGTTCTCAGGTGTCAGCAGCCCCGGCTCCTCGCGCT
TCCGTTGCGACTGACGGTCCGCATCCGTCCGGGCTGACCGATAGCCTTGATTATCCCGGCGAACGAGCTT
CAAACGGAATGAGTTCCGACCTGCCCCCTAAGAAATCAAAAGATAAGCTGGATAAGAAGAAGGAAGTGGT
GAAGCCCCCTTATCCAAAGATTCGTCGGGCATCAGGCCGCTTGGCCGGACGGAAAGTTTTCGTTGAAATA
CCCAAGAAGAAGTACACCAGGCGATTACGTGAACAACAAAAGACAGCAGAAGGAGACGTCGGAGATTATC
GGTGCCCGCAAGATCAGTCCCCCGATAGAGTTGGAACCGAAATGGAACAAGTGAGTAAGAACGAAGGGTG
TCAAGCGGGCGCCGAACTGGAAGAGCTTAGCAAGAAGGCCGGCCCTGAAGAAGAGGAAGAAGAAGAAGAA
GAAGATGAAGAGGGCGAAAAGAAGAAATCAAATTTCAAGTGTTCCATATGTGAGAAAGCCTTCTTGTACG
AGAAGTCTTTCTTAAAACACAGTAAACATCGACATGGTGTCGCGACTGAAGTCGTTTATAGATGTGATAC
ATGTGGGCAAACGTTTGCAAATAGGTGTAATCTTAAATCACATCAAAGGCATGTTCATTCAAGTGAAAGG
CACTTTCCGTGTGAACTTTGTGGCAAGAAATTTAAACGGAAGAAAGATGTCAAAAGACATGTTCTCCAAG
TACACGAAGGTGGTGGAGAAAGGCATAGGTGTGGACAATGTGGGAAAGGGCTCTCCAGCAAAACCGCCTT
GCGACTCCATGAAAGGACCCATACAGGGGATAGGCCTTATGGGTGTACAGAATGTGGAGCAAGATTTTCT
CAACCATCAGCCTTAAAGACACATATGCGGATCCACACTGGCGAGAAGCCCTTCGTGTGCGACGAGTGCG
GGGCCCGGTTTACACAAAATCATATGTTGATATACCACAAGCGCTGCCATACCGGCGAGAGGCCCTTCAT
GTGCGAGACTTGCGGGAAATCCTTCGCTTCCAAAGAATATCTCAAGCATCATAACCGGATTCACACCGGC
AGCAAGCCTTTCAAGTGCGAGGTTTGCTTTCGGACCTTCGCGCAACGAAACAGCCTCTATCAACACATCA
AGGTGCATACGGGCGAAAGGCCATATTGTTGCGATCAATGTGGGAAACAATTTACACAACTTAATGCGCT
GCAAAGACATAGACGAATTCATACTGGAGAACGCCCGTTTATGTGTAACGCCTGTGGGCGTACTTTTACA
GATAAAAGCACCTTGCGCAGGCATACTAGTATCCATGACAAGAACACCCCTTGGAAAAGTTTTCTCGTGA
TCGTCGACGGGTCTCCTAAGAATGACGATGGCCATAAAACAGAGCAACCAGATGAGGAATACGTTAGTAG
CAAACTGTCCGACAAGCTGCTTAGCTTCGCGGAGAACGGACACTTTCATAATCTCGCCGCCGTGCAGGAT
ACCGTGCCCACAATGCAAGAAAATTCCAGCGCCGATACGGCATGTAAAGCCGACGATTCTGTCGTCAGTC
AAGATACACTGTTGGCAACTACAATATCCGAATTGTCTGAACTCACTCCCCAAACCGATAGCATGCCGAC
CCAACTCCATAGCCTGTCCAATATGGAGTAAACCGGTCGGATCCCCCGGGCTGCAGGAATTCGAGCATCT
TACCGCCATTTATTCCCATATTTGTTCTGTTTTTCTTGATTTGGGTATACATTTAAATGTTAATAAAACA
AAATGGTGGGGCAATCATTTACATTTTTAGGGATATGTAATTACTAGTTCAGGTGTATTGCCACAAGACA
AACATGTTAAGAAACTTTCCCGTTATTTACGCTCTGTTCCTGTTAATCAACCTCTGGATTACAAAATTTG
TGAAAGATTGACTGATATTCTTAACTATGTTGCTCCTTTTACGCTGTGTGGATATGCTGCTTTAATGCCT
CTGTATCATGCTATTGCTTCCCGTACGGCTTTCGTTTTCTCCTCCTTGTATAAATCCTGGTTGCTGTCTC
TTTATGAGGAGTTGTGGCCCGTTGTCCGTCAACGTGGCGTGGTGTGCTCTGTGTTTGCTGACGCAACCCC
CACTGGCTGGGGCATTGCCACCACCTGTCAACTCCTTTCTGGGACTTTCGCTTTCCCCCTCCCGATCGCC
ACGGCAGAACTCATCGCCGCCTGCCTTGCCCGCTGCTGGACAGGGGCTAGGTTGCTGGGCACTGATAATT
CCGTGGTGTTGTCGGGGAAGCTGACGTCCTTTGCAATTCGATATCAAGCTGTACCTTCTAGATGTACACT
ATAAGCAGCGCTTCTAGACCAATGACTTACAAGGCAGCTGTAGATCTTAGCCACTTTTTAAAAGAAAAGG
GGGGACTGGAAGGGCTAATTCACTCCCAACGAAGACAAGATCTGCTTTTTGCTTGTACTGGGTCTCTCTG
GTTAGACCAGATCTGAGCCTGGGAGCTCTCTGGCTAACTAGGGAACCCACTGCTTAAGCCTCAATAAAGC
TTGCCTTGAGTGCTTCAAGTAGTGTGTGCCCGTCTGTTGTGTGACTCTGGTAACTAGAGATCCCTCAGAC
CCTTTTAGTCAGTGTGGAAAATCTCTAGCAGTAGTAGTTCATGTCATCTTATTATTCAGTATTTATAACT
TGCAAAGAAATGAATATCAGAGAGTGAGAGGAACTTGTTTATTGCAGCTTATAATGGTTACAAATAAAGC
AATAGCATCACAAATTTCACAAATAAAGCATTTTTTTCACTGCATTCTAGTTGTGGTTTGTCCAAACTCA
TCAATGTATCTTATCATGTCTGGCTCTAGCTATCCCGCCCCTAACTCCGCCCATCCCGCCCCTAACTCCG
CCCAGTTCCGCCCATTCTCCGCCCCATGGCTGACTAATTTTTTTT
Features (pLannotate 1.2.2; 29 found; start..end, strand, type, name):
     94..112     -  promoter       T7 promoter: promoter for bacteriophage T7 RNA polymerase
    120..275     +  CDS            lacZα (fragment): LacZα fragment of β-galactosidase; lacZ fragment
    280..708     +  rep_origin     f1 ori (sequence partly withheld): f1 bacteriophage origin of replication; arrow indicates direction of (+) strand synthesis
    761..865     +  promoter       AmpR promoter: bla
    866..1726    +  CDS            AmpR: β-lactamase; bla; confers resistance to ampicillin, carbenicillin, and related antibiotics
   1897..2485    +  rep_origin     ori: high-copy-number ColE1/pMB1/pBR322/pUC origin of replication
   2668..2760    +  CDS            lacI (fragment): lac repressor; lacI; The lac repressor binds to the lac operator to inhibit transcription in E. coli. This inhibition can be relieved by adding lactose or isopropyl-β-D-thiogalactopyranoside (IPTG).
   2773..2794    +  protein_bind   CAP binding site: CAP binding activates transcription in the presence of cAMP. E. coli catabolite activator protein
   2809..2839    +  promoter       lac promoter: promoter for the E. coli lac operon
   2847..2863    +  protein_bind   lac operator: The lac repressor binds to the lac operator to inhibit transcription in E. coli. This inhibition can be relieved by adding lactose or isopropyl-β-D-thiogalactopyranoside (IPTG). lac repressor encoded by lacI
   2908..2926    +  promoter       T3 promoter: promoter for bacteriophage T3 RNA polymerase
   2954..3180    +  promoter       RSV promoter: Rous sarcoma virus enhancer/promoter
   3181..3361    +  LTR            5' LTR (truncated): truncated 5' long terminal repeat (LTR) from HIV-1
   3408..3533    +  misc_feature   HIV-1 Ψ: packaging signal of human immunodeficiency virus type 1
   3517..3880    +  CDS            HIV-1 gag (fragment): gag protein from human immunodeficiency virus 1; gag
   4026..4259    +  misc_feature   RRE: The Rev response element (RRE) of HIV-1 allows for Rev-dependent mRNA export from the nucleus to the cytoplasm.
   4636..4736    +  CDS            Rev (fragment): human immunodeficiency virus 1 (HIV-1) Rev protein; rev; enhances nuclear export of unspliced and incompletely spliced viral mRNAs
   4755..4872    +  misc_feature   cPPT/CTS: central polypurine tract and central termination sequence of HIV-1
   4906..5307    +  promoter       SFFV promoter: spleen focus-forming virus long terminal repeat (LTR) promoter
   5317..5340    +  misc_feature   MCS (fragment): pBluescript multiple cloning site
   5365..7497    +  CDS            GZF1: GZF1_HUMAN - Also known as ZBTB23, ZNF336. Experimental evidence at protein level: Swiss-Prot protein existence level 1. Transcriptional repressor that binds the GZF1 responsive element (GRE) (consensus: 5'-TGCGCN[TG][CA]TATA-3'). May be regulating VSX2/HOX10 expression. From Homo sapiens (Human).
   7508..7533    +  misc_feature   MCS (fragment): pBluescript multiple cloning site
   7533..7592    +  CDS            S (fragment): HBSAG_WHV6 - Experimental evidence at transcript level: Swiss-Prot protein existence level 2. The middle envelope protein plays an important role in the budding of the virion. It is involved in the induction of budding in a nucleocapsid independent way. In this process the majority of envelope proteins bud to form subviral lipoprotein particles of 22 nm of diameter that do not contain a nucleocapsid (By similarity). From Woodchuck hepatitis B virus (isolate w64/pWS23) (WHV).
   7724..8127    +  misc_feature   WPRE: woodchuck hepatitis virus posttranscriptional regulatory element
   8185..8244    +  CDS            nef (fragment): NEF_HV1Z2 - Experimental evidence at protein level: Swiss-Prot protein existence level 1. Extracellular Nef protein targets CD4(+) T-lymphocytes for apoptosis by interacting with CXCR4 surface receptors. From Human immunodeficiency virus type 1 group M subtype D (isolate Z2/CDC-Z34) (HIV-1).
   8246..8479    +  LTR            3' LTR (ΔU3): self-inactivating 3' long terminal repeat (LTR) from HIV-1
   8551..8672    +  polyA_signal   SV40 poly(A) signal: SV40 polyadenylation signal
   8691..8712    +  rep_origin     SV40 ori (fragment): SV40 origin of replication
   8712..73      +  rep_origin     SV40 ori (across the origin): SV40 origin of replication
