[The description below was written by a language model from this plasmid's Addgene catalogue record and pLannotate feature annotations shown in this document.]
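Description:
SFFV-GZF1-Brd 110 is a third-generation-style, self-inactivating HIV-1 lentiviral transfer plasmid built on the SFFV-MCS backbone, carrying a codon-optimized human GZF1 (also known as ZBTB23 or ZNF336) open reading frame together with a construct-specific DNA barcode. It is propagated in E. coli through a high-copy ColE1/pUC-type origin with ampicillin selection from the β-lactamase gene. The bacterial portion also retains pBluescript-derived remnants such as an f1 origin, lac regulatory elements, lacZα and lacI fragments, and T7 and T3 promoters. No mammalian selection marker or fluorescent reporter is annotated in the feature table.

The viral genome is transcribed in packaging cells from an RSV promoter fused to a truncated 5' LTR, followed by the Ψ packaging signal with a partial gag sequence, the Rev response element for Rev-dependent nuclear export, and the cPPT/CTS, which aids nuclear import of the reverse-transcribed genome. Downstream, the spleen focus-forming virus LTR promoter drives GZF1, a zinc-finger transcriptional repressor, inserted between flanking multiple-cloning-site remnants. A WPRE follows the coding sequence to enhance transcript stability and expression. According to the depositor, the barcode sits after the WPRE at an XbaI site, ahead of the ΔU3 3' LTR, although it is not separately annotated. An SV40 polyadenylation signal and SV40 origin lie outside the 3' LTR.

Because the barcode lies within the transcribed, integrated region, it can report which factor a transduced cell received. The plasmid belongs to a barcoded transcription factor collection made for combinatorial screening of factors that reprogram cells toward immune cell identities.
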