Addgene plasmid #219080: SFFV-GZF1-Brd 110
Purpose: Transcription factor GZF1 with a specific barcode assigned.
Depositing lab: Filipe Pereira. Depositing organization: Center for Neuroscience and Cell Biology, University of Coimbra. Publication: A combinatorial transcription factor screening platform for immune cell reprogramming. Kurochkin I, Altman AR, Caiado I, Pertiga-Cabral D, Halitzki E, Minaeva M, Zimmermannova O, Henriques-Oliveira L, Klein D, Nair M, Oliveira D, Cajal LR, Knittel R, Feick C, Ringner M, Martin M, Cirovic B, Pires CF, Rosa FF, Sitnicka E, Theis FJ, Pereira CF. Cell Syst. 2026 Jan 21;17(1):101457. doi: 10.1016/j.cels.2025.101457. Epub 2026 Jan 14. PubMed 41539305.
Backbone
  Vector backbone: SFFV-MCS
  Backbone size w/o insert (bp): 6638
  Vector type: Lentiviral
Growth in bacteria
  Bacterial resistance: Ampicillin, 100 μg/mL
  Growth temperature: 37°C
  Growth strain: NEB Stable
  Copy number: High Copy
Gene/Insert
  Gene/Insert name: GZF1
  Species: H. sapiens (human)
  Insert size (bp): 2136
  Mutation: Codon optimized
  Entrez Gene: GZF1 (a.k.a. ZBTB23, ZNF336)
  Promoter: The spleen focus-forming virus (SFFV) promoter
  Cloning method: Restriction Enzyme; 5′ cloning site Bsp119I (not destroyed); 3′ cloning site BstHI (not destroyed)
Terms and licenses: Academic/Nonprofit Terms; Industry Terms: Not Available to Industry
Depositor comments: Barcode sequence cloned into XbaI restriction site. Design of plasmid is as follows: SFFV-[TF sequence]-WPRE-[Barcode sequence].
How to cite: SFFV-GZF1-Brd 110 was a gift from Filipe Pereira (Addgene plasmid # 219080 ; http://n2t.net/addgene:219080 ; RRID:Addgene_219080)
