>Addgene plasmid #219080 | SFFV-GZF1-Brd 110 | depositor partial sequence | sequence record 427720 | TF ORF
ATGGAGTCAGGAGCGGTTCTCCTTGAAAGTAAGAGCTCTCCTTTCAATCTTCTTCACGAAATGCACGAAC
TGCGATTGTTGGGACATCTTTGCGATGTAACCGTGTCAGTCGAATACCAAGGCGTTAGAAAGGATTTTAT
GGCACATAAAGCGGTCTTGGCGGCAACGTCTAAATTCTTCAAAGAGGTTTTCCTGAACGAAAAGTCCGTT
GACGGAACCAGAACCAACGTTTATCTGAACGAGGTCCAAGTAGCAGATTTCGCATCCTTCTTGGAATTCG
TGTATACAGCCAAAGTGCAAGTCGAAGAGGACCGCGTCCAACGCATGCTCGAGGTCGCAGAGAAATTAAA
GTGCCTCGACCTGAGCGAGACCTGCTTCCAGCTTAAGAAGCAAATGCTCGAATCCGTGCTGCTGGAATTA
CAGAACTTTAGTGAAAGCCAAGAAGTTGAAGTCTCCAGTGGTTCTCAGGTGTCAGCAGCCCCGGCTCCTC
GCGCTTCCGTTGCGACTGACGGTCCGCATCCGTCCGGGCTGACCGATAGCCTTGATTATCCCGGCGAACG
AGCTTCAAACGGAATGAGTTCCGACCTGCCCCCTAAGAAATCAAAAGATAAGCTGGATAAGAAGAAGGAA
GTGGTGAAGCCCCCTTATCCAAAGATTCGTCGGGCATCAGGCCGCTTGGCCGGACGGAAAGTTTTCGTTG
AAATACCCAAGAAGAAGTACACCAGGCGATTACGTGAACAACAAAAGACAGCAGAAGGAGACGTCGGAGA
TTATCGGTGCCCGCAAGATCAGTCCCCCGATAGAGTTGGAACCGAAATGGAACAAGTGAGTAAGAACGAA
GGGTGTCAAGCGGGCGCCGAACTGGAAGAGCTTAGCAAGAAGGCCGGCCCTGAAGAAGAGGAAGAAGAAG
AAGAAGAAGATGAAGAGGGCGAAAAGAAGAAATCAAATTTCAAGTGTTCCATATGTGAGAAAGCCTTCTT
GTACGAGAAGTCTTTCTTAAAACACAGTAAACATCGACATGGTGTCGCGACTGAAGTCGTTTATAGATGT
GATACATGTGGGCAAACGTTTGCAAATAGGTGTAATCTTAAATCACATCAAAGGCATGTTCATTCAAGTG
AAAGGCACTTTCCGTGTGAACTTTGTGGCAAGAAATTTAAACGGAAGAAAGATGTCAAAAGACATGTTCT
CCAAGTACACGAAGGTGGTGGAGAAAGGCATAGGTGTGGACAATGTGGGAAAGGGCTCTCCAGCAAAACC
GCCTTGCGACTCCATGAAAGGACCCATACAGGGGATAGGCCTTATGGGTGTACAGAATGTGGAGCAAGAT
TTTCTCAACCATCAGCCTTAAAGACACATATGCGGATCCACACTGGCGAGAAGCCCTTCGTGTGCGACGA
GTGCGGGGCCCGGTTTACACAAAATCATATGTTGATATACCACAAGCGCTGCCATACCGGCGAGAGGCCC
TTCATGTGCGAGACTTGCGGGAAATCCTTCGCTTCCAAAGAATATCTCAAGCATCATAACCGGATTCACA
CCGGCAGCAAGCCTTTCAAGTGCGAGGTTTGCTTTCGGACCTTCGCGCAACGAAACAGCCTCTATCAACA
CATCAAGGTGCATACGGGCGAAAGGCCATATTGTTGCGATCAATGTGGGAAACAATTTACACAACTTAAT
GCGCTGCAAAGACATAGACGAATTCATACTGGAGAACGCCCGTTTATGTGTAACGCCTGTGGGCGTACTT
TTACAGATAAAAGCACCTTGCGCAGGCATACTAGTATCCATGACAAGAACACCCCTTGGAAAAGTTTTCT
CGTGATCGTCGACGGGTCTCCTAAGAATGACGATGGCCATAAAACAGAGCAACCAGATGAGGAATACGTT
AGTAGCAAACTGTCCGACAAGCTGCTTAGCTTCGCGGAGAACGGACACTTTCATAATCTCGCCGCCGTGC
AGGATACCGTGCCCACAATGCAAGAAAATTCCAGCGCCGATACGGCATGTAAAGCCGACGATTCTGTCGT
CAGTCAAGATACACTGTTGGCAACTACAATATCCGAATTGTCTGAACTCACTCCCCAAACCGATAGCATG
CCGACCCAACTCCATAGCCTGTCCAATATGGAGTAA
