>Addgene plasmid #219080 | SFFV-GZF1-Brd 110 | depositor partial sequence | sequence record 427721 | Barcode sequence
TGTACACTATAAGCAGCGCT
